>Addgene plasmid #38975 | CUL5 | depositor partial sequence | sequence record 49033 | CUL5 sequence 1227 bps
ATGGCGACGTCTAATCTGTTAAAGAATAAAGGTTCTCTCCAGTTTGAAGACAAGTGGGACTTCATGCATC
CAATTGTTTTGAAGCTTTTACGCCAGGAATCTGTAACAAAACAGCAGTGGTTTGATCTATTTTCGGATGT
ACATGCTGTCTGTCTCTGGGATGATAAAGGCTCATCAAAAATTCATCAGGCTTTAAAAGAAGATATTCTT
GAGTTTATTAAGCAAGCACAGGCTCGTGTACTGAGCCATCAAGATGACACAGCTTTGCTGAAGGCATATA
TTGTTGAATGGCGGAAATTCTTCACACAGTGTGATATTTTACCAAAACCTTTTTGTCAATTAGAGGTGAC
TCTATTGGGTAAACAAAGCAGCAATAAAAAATCAAATATGGAAGACAGTATTGTTCGAAAGCTCATGCTT
GATACGTGGAATGAGTCGATTTTTTCAAATATAAAGAACAGACTCCAGGACAGTGCAATGAAGCTGGTGC
ATGCTGAGAGATTAGGGGAAGCTTTTGATTCCCAGCTGGTCATCGGGGTGCGAGAGTCCTATGTTAATCT
TTGCTCCAACCCCGAGGACAAGCTTCAGATCTATAGGGATAATTTTGAGAAGGCATACTTGGACTCAACA
GAGAGGTTTTATAGAACACAGGCACCCTCATATTTACAGCAAAATGGTGTGCAGAATTACATGAAATATG
CAGATGCTAAATTAAAAGAAGAAGAAAAAAGAGCACTCCGATACTTAGAAACACGACGAGAGTGTAACTC
TGTGGAAGCACTCATGGAATGCTGTGTAAATGCGCTGGTGACCTCCTTTAAAGAGACTATTTTAGCAGAA
TGCCAAGGCATGATCAAGCGAAATGAAACTGAAAAGTTACATTTGATGTTTTCCTTGATGGACAAAGTTC
CTAATGGGATAGAGCCGATGTTGAAGGACTTGGAGGAGCATATTATAAGTGCGGGCCTAGCAGACATGGT
GGCCGCAGCTGAAACCATCACTACTGACTCTGAGAAGTATCGGGAGCAATTAGACACACTGTTTAATAGA
TTCAGTAAACTGGTCAAAGAAGCTTTTCAGGATGATCCTCGTTTCCTTACTGCAAGAGATAAGGCATATA
AAGCAGTTGTTAATGATGCTACTATATTTAAAGCAGAGAACCTCTACTTCCAATCGCACCATCATCACCA
CCATGATTACAAGGATGACGACGATAAGTGAGGATCC
