>Addgene plasmid #38975 | CUL5 | addgene partial sequence | sequence record 52781 | T7-term
CTTTCGGGCTTTGTTAGCAGCCGGATCTCAGTGGTGGTGGTGGTGGTGCTCGAGTGCGGCCGCAAGCTTG
TCGACGGAGCTCGAATTCGGATCCTCACTTATCGTCGTCATCCTTGTAATCATGGTGGTGATGATGGTGC
GATTGGAAGTAGAGGTTCTCTGCTTTAAATATAGTAGCATCATTAACAACTGCTTTATATGCCTTATCTC
TTGCAGTAAGGAAACGAGGATCATCCTGAAAAGCTTCTTTGACCAGTTTACTGAATCTATTAAACAGTGT
GTCTAATTGCTCCCGATACTTCTCAGAGTCAGTAGTGATGGTTTCAGCTGCGGCCACCATGTCTGCTAGG
CCCGCACTTATAATATGCTCCTCCAAGTCCTTCAACATCGGCTCTATCCCATTAGGAACTTTGTCCATCA
AGGAAAACATCAAATGTAACTTTTCAGTTTCATTTCGCTTGATCATGCCTTGGCATTCTGCTAAAATAGT
CTCTTTAAAGGAGGTCACCAGCGCATTTACACAGCATTCCATGAGTGCTTCCACAGAGTTACACTCTCGT
CGTGTTTCTAAGTATCGGAGTGCTCTTTTTTCTTCTTCTTTTAATTTAGCATCTGCATATTTCATGTAAT
TCTGCACACCATTTTGCTGTAAATATGAGGGTGCCTGTGTTCTATAAAACCTCTCTGTTGAGTCCAAGTA
TGCCTTCTCAAAATTATCCCTATAGATCTGAAGCTTGTCCTCGGGGTTGGAGCAAAGATTAACATAGGAC
TCTCGCACCCCGATGACCAGCTGGGAATCAAAAGCTTCCCCTAATCTCTCAGCATGCACCAGCTTCATTG
CACTGTCCTGGAGTCTGTTCTTTATATTTGAAAAAATCGACTCATTCCACGTATCAAGCATGAGCTTTCG
AACAATACTGTCTTCCATATTTGATTTTTTATTGCTGCTTTGTTTACCCAATAGAGTCACCTCTAATTGA
CAAAAAGGTTTTGG
