[The description below was written by a language model from this plasmid's Addgene catalogue record.]
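Description:
CUL5 is a bacterial expression plasmid built on the pNIC-CTHF backbone from the Structural Genomics Consortium, made to produce a cullin-5 fragment for structure determination. It is selected with kanamycin and recorded as low copy. No feature table accompanies the record, so the origin of replication and promoter are not explicitly stated. However, the listed sequencing primers (T7 forward and T7 terminator reverse) indicate that the insert sits between T7 promoter and terminator elements. This is the usual arrangement for inducible expression in E. coli strains supplying T7 RNA polymerase.

The insert is 1227 bp, was introduced by ligation-independent cloning, and is flagged as possibly not the full open reading frame. That fits a domain construct rather than the whole cullin, and the "NTD" label in the mutation field suggests it covers the N-terminal domain. The catalogue is internally inconsistent about origin. The species field and Entrez gene link give human CUL5, whereas the mutation field describes the sequence as mouse Cul5 carrying two point mutations, V316R and L420D. The record does not explain the purpose of these substitutions. An associated PDB entry is listed among the alternative names, indicating that the construct yielded a deposited structure.

The protein carries a C-terminal tag consisting of a TEV protease cleavage site followed by His and FLAG tags. The His tag allows purification by immobilised metal affinity, the FLAG epitope allows detection or pull-down, and TEV cleavage removes both tags before crystallisation or biochemical work. The plasmid is available under academic and nonprofit terms only.
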