Addgene plasmid #38975: CUL5
Purpose: Bacterial expression for structure determination; may not be full ORF
Depositing lab: Nicola Burgess-Brown. Depositing organization: University of Oxford.
Backbone
  Vector backbone: pNIC-CTHF
  Backbone manufacturer: SGC
  Vector type: Bacterial Expression
Growth in bacteria
  Bacterial resistance: Kanamycin, 50 μg/mL
  Growth temperature: 37°C
  Growth strain: Mach1
  Copy number: Low Copy
Gene/Insert
  Gene/Insert name: CUL5 (alt names: Vasopressin-activated calcium-mobilizing receptor-1; PDB:2WZK)
  Species: H. sapiens (human)
  Insert size (bp): 1227
  Mutation: Mouse Cul5 (GI:239051067) with two point mutations (NTD-V316R, L420D)
  Entrez Gene: CUL5 (a.k.a. CUL-5, VACM-1, VACM1)
  Tag / fusion protein: Tev His Flag (C terminal on insert)
  Cloning method: Ligation Independent Cloning
  Sequencing primers: 5′ T7; 3′ T7-term
Terms and licenses: Academic/Nonprofit Terms; Industry Terms: Not Available to Industry
How to cite: CUL5 was a gift from Nicola Burgess-Brown (Addgene plasmid # 38975 ; http://n2t.net/addgene:38975 ; RRID:Addgene_38975)
